>Addgene plasmid #143166 | TFORF1901 | addgene full sequence | sequence record 397808 | Addgene NGS Result
TTAATGTAGTCTTATGCAATACTCTTGTAGTCTTGCAACATGGTAACGATGAGTTAGCAACATGCCTTAC
AAGGAGAGAAAAAGCACCGTGCATGCCGATTGGTGGAAGTAAGGTGGTACGATCGTGCCTTATTAGGAAG
GCAACAGACGGGTCTGACATGGATTGGACGAACCACTGAATTGCCGCATTGCAGAGATATTGTATTTAAG
TGCCTAGCTCGATACATAAACGGGTCTCTCTGGTTAGACCAGATCTGAGCCTGGGAGCTCTCTGGCTAAC
TAGGGAACCCACTGCTTAAGCCTCAATAAAGCTTGCCTTGAGTGCTTCAAGTAGTGTGTGCCCGTCTGTT
GTGTGACTCTGGTAACTAGAGATCCCTCAGACCCTTTTAGTCAGTGTGGAAAATCTCTAGCAGTGGCGCC
CGAACAGGGACTTGAAAGCGAAAGGGAAACCAGAGGAGCTCTCTCGACGCAGGACTCGGCTTGCTGAAGC
GCGCACGGCAAGAGGCGAGGGGCGGCGACTGGTGAGTACGCCAAAAATTTTGACTAGCGGAGGCTAGAAG
GAGAGAGATGGGTGCGAGAGCGTCAGTATTAAGCGGGGGAGAATTAGATCGCGATGGGAAAAAATTCGGT
TAAGGCCAGGGGGAAAGAAAAAATATAAATTAAAACATATAGTATGGGCAAGCAGGGAGCTAGAACGATT
CGCAGTTAATCCTGGCCTGTTAGAAACATCAGAAGGCTGTAGACAAATACTGGGACAGCTACAACCATCC
CTTCAGACAGGATCAGAAGAACTTAGATCATTATATAATACAGTAGCAACCCTCTATTGTGTGCATCAAA
GGATAGAGATAAAAGACACCAAGGAAGCTTTAGACAAGATAGAGGAAGAGCAAAACAAAAGTAAGACCAC
CGCACAGCAAGCGGCCGCTGATCTTCAGACCTGGAGGAGGAGATATGAGGGACAATTGGAGAAGTGAATT
ATATAAATATAAAGTAGTAAAAATTGAACCATTAGGAGTAGCACCCACCAAGGCAAAGAGAAGAGTGGTG
CAGAGAGAAAAAAGAGCAGTGGGAATAGGAGCTTTGTTCCTTGGGTTCTTGGGAGCAGCAGGAAGCACTA
TGGGCGCAGCGTCAATGACGCTGACGGTACAGGCCAGACAATTATTGTCTGGTATAGTGCAGCAGCAGAA
CAATTTGCTGAGGGCTATTGAGGCGCAACAGCATCTGTTGCAACTCACAGTCTGGGGCATCAAGCAGCTC
CAGGCAAGAATCCTGGCTGTGGAAAGATACCTAAAGGATCAACAGCTCCTGGGGATTTGGGGTTGCTCTG
GAAAACTCATTTGCACCACTGCTGTGCCTTGGAATGCTAGTTGGAGTAATAAATCTCTGGAACAGATTTG
GAATCACACGACCTGGATGGAGTGGGACAGAGAAATTAACAATTACACAAGCTTAATACACTCCTTAATT
GAAGAATCGCAAAACCAGCAAGAAAAGAATGAACAAGAATTATTGGAATTAGATAAATGGGCAAGTTTGT
GGAATTGGTTTAACATAACAAATTGGCTGTGGTATATAAAATTATTCATAATGATAGTAGGAGGCTTGGT
AGGTTTAAGAATAGTTTTTGCTGTACTTTCTATAGTGAATAGAGTTAGGCAGGGATATTCACCATTATCG
TTTCAGACCCACCTCCCAACCCCGAGGGGACCCATGCATTGCATCTCAATTAGTCAGCAACCAGGTGTGG
AAAGTCCCCAGGCTCCCCAGCAGGCAGAAGTATGCAAAGCATGCGTCTCAATTAGTCAGCAACCATAGTC
CCGCCCCTAACTCCGCCCATCCCGCCCCTAACTCCGCCCAGTTCCGCCCATTCTCCGCCCCATGGCTGAC
TAATTTTTTTTATTTATGCAGAGGCCGAGGCCGCCTCGGCCTCTGAGCTATTCCAGAAGTAGTGAGGAGG
CTTTTTTGGAGGCCTAGGCTTTTGCAAAAAGCTTTCTAGAGGTACCACCGGAGCTTACCATGACCGAGTA
CAAGCCCACGGTGCGCCTCGCCACCCGCGACGACGTCCCCAGGGCCGTACGCACCCTCGCCGCCGCGTTC
GCCGACTACCCCGCCACGCGCCACACCGTCGATCCGGACCGCCACATCGAGCGGGTCACCGAGCTGCAAG
AACTCTTCCTCACGCGCGTCGGGCTCGACATCGGCAAGGTGTGGGTCGCGGACGACGGCGCCGCCGTGGC
GGTCTGGACCACGCCGGAGAGCGTCGAAGCGGGGGCGGTGTTCGCCGAGATCGGCCCGCGCATGGCCGAG
TTGAGCGGTTCCCGGCTGGCCGCGCAGCAACAGATGGAAGGCCTCCTGGCGCCGCACCGGCCCAAGGAGC
CCGCGTGGTTCCTGGCCACCGTCGGCGTCTCGCCCGACCACCAGGGCAAGGGTCTGGGCAGCGCCGTCGT
GCTCCCCGGAGTGGAGGCGGCCGAGCGCGCCGGGGTGCCCGCCTTCCTGGAGACCTCCGCGCCCCGCAAC
CTCCCCTTCTACGAGCGGCTCGGCTTCACCGTCACCGCCGACGTCGAGGTGCCCGAAGGACCGCGCACCT
GGTGCATGACCCGCAAGCCCGGTGCCAGTTAACGAATTCTAGATCTTGAGACAAATGGCAGTATTCATCC
ACAATTTTAAAAGAAAAGGGGGGATTGGGGGGTACAGTGCAGGGGAAAGAATAGTAGACATAATAGCAAC
AGACATACAAACTAAAGAATTACAAAAACAAATTACAAAAATTCAAAATTTTCGGGTTTATTACAGGGAC
AGCAGAGATCCACTTTGGCGCCGGCTCGAGGCCTGCAGGTGCAAAGATGGATAAAGTTTTAAACAGAGAG
GAATCTTTGCAGCTAATGGACCTTCTAGGTCTTGAAAGGAGTGGGAATTGGCTCCGGTGCCCGTCAGTGG
GCAGAGCGCACATCGCCCACAGTCCCCGAGAAGTTGGGGGGAGGGGTCGGCAATTGAACCGGTGCCTAGA
GAAGGTGGCGCGGGGTAAACTGGGAAAGTGATGTCGTGTACTGGCTCCGCCTTTTTCCCGAGGGTGGGGG
AGAACCGTATATAAGTGCAGTAGTCGCCGTGAACGTTCTTTTTCGCAACGGGTTTGCCGCCAGAACACAG
GTAAGTGCCGTGTGTGGTTCCCGCGGGCCTGGCCTCTTTACGGGTTATGGCCCTTGCGTGCCTTGAATTA
CTTCCACCTGGCTGCAGTACGTGATTCTTGATCCCGAGCTTCGGGTTGGAAGTGGGTGGGAGAGTTCGAG
GCCTTGCGCTTAAGGAGCCCCTTCGCCTCGTGCTTGAGTTGAGGCCTGGCCTGGGCGCTGGGGCCGCCGC
GTGCGAATCTGGTGGCACCTTCGCGCCTGTCTCGCTGCTTTCGATAAGTCTCTAGCCATTTAAAATTTTT
GATGACCTGCTGCGACGCTTTTTTTCTGGCAAGATAGTCTTGTAAATGCGGGCCAAGATCTGCACACTGG
TATTTCGGTTTTTGGGGCCGCGGGCGGCGACGGGGCCCGTGCGTCCCAGCGCACATGTTCGGCGAGGCGG
GGCCTGCGAGCGCGGCCACCGAGAATCGGACGGGGGTAGTCTCAAGCTGGCCGGCCTGCTCTGGTGCCTG
GCCTCGCGCCGCCGTGTATCGCCCCGCCCTGGGCGGCAAGGCTGGCCCGGTCGGCACCAGTTGCGTGAGC
GGAAAGATGGCCGCTTCCCGGCCCTGCTGCAGGGAGCTCAAAATGGAGGACGCGGCGCTCGGGAGAGCGG
GCGGGTGAGTCACCCACACAAAGGAAAAGGGCCTTTCCGTCCTCAGCCGTCGCTTCATGTGACTCCACGG
AGTACCGGGCGCCGTCCAGGCACCTCGATTAGTTCTCGAGCTTTTGGAGTACGTCGTCTTTAGGTTGGGG
GGAGGGGTTTTATGCGATGGAGTTTCCCCACACTGAGTGGGTGGAGACTGAAGTTAGGCCAGCTTGGCAC
TTGATGTAATTCTCCTTGGAATTTGCCCTTTTTGAGTTTGGATCTTGGTTCATTCTCAAGCCTCAGACAG
TGGTTCAAAGTTTTTTTCTTCCATTTCAGGTGTCGTGAGGCTAGCACCGCCACCATGCCCCAGCTCGGCG
GCGGGGGCGGCGGCGGCGGCGGCGGCAGCGGGGGAGGCGGCGGCTCCAGCGCCGGGGCGGCCGGCGGAGG
GGACGACCTCGGGGCGAACGACGAGCTGATCCCCTTCCAGGACGAGGGGGGCGAGGAGCAGGAGCCGAGC
AGCGATAGCGCCTCGGCGCAGCGGGACCTAGACGAGGTCAAGTCGTCCCTGGTCAACGAGTCGGAGAACC
AGAGCAGCAGCTCGGACTCGGAGGCGGAGAGGCGCCCGCAGCCCGTCCGGGACACTTTCCAGAAGCCGCG
GGACTATTTCGCCGAAGTGAGAAGGCCTCAGGACAGCGCGTTCTTTAAAGGACCCCCGTACCCTGGGTAC
CCCTTCCTGATGATCCCGGACCTGAGCAGCCCGTACCTCTCCAACGGACCCCTGTCTCCCGGAGGAGCGC
GCACCTACCTGCAGATGAAATGGCCCCTCCTCGATGTCCCCTCCAGCGCCACAGTCAAGGACACGAGGTC
ACCATCTCCAGCACACTTGTCTAATAAAGTTCCTGTCGTTCAGCACCCGCATCACATGCATCCGCTGACT
CCCCTCATCACCTACAGCAATGACCACTTCTCCCCCGGCTCCCCTCCCACCCACCTCTCCCCAGAGATCG
ATCCAAAGACAGGAATCCCCCGGCCCCCTCACCCATCCGAGCTGTCACCGTATTACCCACTCTCTCCCGG
AGCTGTCGGACAAATCCCCCACCCCCTCGGCTGGCTCGTCCCACAGCAAGGCCAGCCCATGTACTCCCTT
CCTCCCGGTGGCTTCCGGCACCCTTACCCCGCCCTCGCCATGAACGCCTCGATGTCCAGCCTGGTCTCCA
GTCGGTTCTCTCCTCACATGGTGGCTCCTGCCCACCCTGGCCTGCCCACCTCAGGGATCCCCCACCCTGC
CATCGTCTCCCCCATCGTCAAGCAGGAACCGGCACCCCCCAGCCTGAGCCCTGCAGTGAGCGTGAAATCA
CCAGTCACCGTGAAAAAGGAGGAGGAAAAGAAGCCCCACGTGAAGAAGCCTCTGAATGCCTTCATGTTGT
ATATGAAGGAGATGAGGGCCAAGGTGGTGGCTGAGTGCACCCTGAAGGAAAGTGCAGCCATTAACCAGAT
CCTTGGAAGAAAGTGGCACAACCTGTCTCGAGAAGAACAGGCCAAGTACTACGAGCTGGCCCGGAAGGAG
CGGCAGCTTCACTCGCAGCTCTACCCAACCTGGTCAGCCCGGGACAACTATGGTAAGAAAAAGAAGAGGA
AGAGAGAAAAGCAGCTGTCCCAGACACAGTCACAGCAGCAAGTCCAGGAGGCAGAGGGTGCCCTGGCCTC
CAAGAGCAAGAAGCCATGTGTTCAGTACCTGCCCCCCGAGAAGCCCTGTGACAGCCCTGCCTCCTCCCAC
GGGAGCATGCTGGACTCCCCGGCCACTCCCTCTGCAGCTTTGGCCTCACCAGCTGCCCCTGCTGCCACCC
ATTCGGAGCAAGCCCAGCCCCTCTCCCTCACCACCAAACCAGAAACCCGGGCCCAGCTGGCTCTCCACTC
TGCCGCCTTCCTGTCGGCTAAGGCTGCAGCCTCCTCCTCTGGGCAGATGGGCAGCCAGCCTCCCCTCCTG
TCCCGGCCCCTCCCCCTTGGGTCCATGCCCACAGCTCTGCTGGCCTCTCCCCCGTCCTTCCCCGCCACGC
TCCATGCCCACCAGGCCCTCCCGGTGCTACAGGCCCAGCCTCTTTCCCTGGTCACCAAGTCTGCCCACTA
GTAATGAACTAGTCCGTAACTTGAAAGTATTTCGATTTCTTGGCTTTATATATCTTGTGGAAAGGACGAT
TATAACGTACGTCTATGTGTTCGACGCGTTAAGTCGACAATCAACCTCTGGATTACAAAATTTGTGAAAG
ATTGACTGGTATTCTTAACTATGTTGCTCCTTTTACGCTATGTGGATACGCTGCTTTAATGCCTTTGTAT
CATGCTATTGCTTCCCGTATGGCTTTCATTTTCTCCTCCTTGTATAAATCCTGGTTGCTGTCTCTTTATG
AGGAGTTGTGGCCCGTTGTCAGGCAACGTGGCGTGGTGTGCACTGTGTTTGCTGACGCAACCCCCACTGG
TTGGGGCATTGCCACCACCTGTCAGCTCCTTTCCGGGACTTTCGCTTTCCCCCTCCCTATTGCCACGGCG
GAACTCATCGCCGCCTGCCTTGCCCGCTGCTGGACAGGGGCTCGGCTGTTGGGCACTGACAATTCCGTGG
TGTTGTCGGGGAAATCATCGTCCTTTCCTTGGCTGCTCGCCTGTGTTGCCACCTGGATTCTGCGCGGGAC
GTCCTTCTGCTACGTCCCTTCGGCCCTCAATCCAGCGGACCTTCCTTCCCGCGGCCTGCTGCCGGCTCTG
CGGCCTCTTCCGCGTCTTCGCCTTCGCCCTCAGACGAGTCGGATCTCCCTTTGGGCCGCCTCCCCGCGTC
GACTTTAAGACCAATGACTTACAAGGCAGCTGTAGATCTTAGCCACTTTTTAAAAGAAAAGGGGGGACTG
GAAGGGCTAATTCACTCCCAACGAAGACAAGATCTGCTTTTTGCTTGTACTGGGTCTCTCTGGTTAGACC
AGATCTGAGCCTGGGAGCTCTCTGGCTAACTAGGGAACCCACTGCTTAAGCCTCAATAAAGCTTGCCTTG
AGTGCTTCAAGTAGTGTGTGCCCGTCTGTTGTGTGACTCTGGTAACTAGAGATCCCTCAGACCCTTTTAG
TCAGTGTGGAAAATCTCTAGCAGTACGTATAGTAGTTCATGTCATCTTATTATTCAGTATTTATAACTTG
CAAAGAAATGAATATCAGAGAGTGAGAGGAACTTGTTTATTGCAGCTTATAATGGTTACAAATAAAGCAA
TAGCATCACAAATTTCACAAATAAAGCATTTTTTTCACTGCATTCTAGTTGTGGTTTGTCCAAACTCATC
AATGTATCTTATCATGTCTGGCTCTAGCTATCCCGCCCCTAACTCCGCCCATCCCGCCCCTAACTCCGCC
CAGTTCCGCCCATTCTCCGCCCCATGGCTGACTAATTTTTTTTATTTATGCAGAGGCCGAGGCCGCCTCG
GCCTCTGAGCTATTCCAGAAGTAGTGAGGAGGCTTTTTTGGAGGCCTAGGGACGTACCCAATTCGCCCTA
TAGTGAGTCGTATTACGCGCGCTCACTGGCCGTCGTTTTACAACGTCGTGACTGGGAAAACCCTGGCGTT
ACCCAACTTAATCGCCTTGCAGCACATCCCCCTTTCGCCAGCTGGCGTAATAGCGAAGAGGCCCGCACCG
ATCGCCCTTCCCAACAGTTGCGCAGCCTGAATGGCGAATGGG
[124 nt withheld, positions 7463-7586]
C
[91 nt withheld, positions 7588-7678]
A
[49 nt withheld, positions 7680-7728]
CCTTTGACGTTGGAGTCCACGTTCTTT
[37 nt withheld, positions 7756-7792]
ACCCTATCTCGGTCTATTCTTTTGATTTATAAGGGATTTTGCCGATTTCGGCCTATTGGTTAAAAAATGA
GCTGATTTAACAAAAATTTAACGCGAATTTTAACAAAATATTAACGCTTACAATTTAGGTGGCACTTTTC
GGGGAAATGTGCGCGGAACCCCTATTTGTTTATTTTTCTAAATACATTCAAATATGTATCCGCTCATGAG
ACAATAACCCTGATAAATGCTTCAATAATATTGAAAAAGGAAGAGTATGAGTATTCAACATTTCCGTGTC
GCCCTTATTCCCTTTTTTGCGGCATTTTGCCTTCCTGTTTTTGCTCACCCAGAAACGCTGGTGAAAGTAA
AAGATGCTGAAGATCAGTTGGGTGCACGAGTGGGTTACATCGAACTGGATCTCAACAGCGGTAAGATCCT
TGAGAGTTTTCGCCCCGAAGAACGTTTTCCAATGATGAGCACTTTTAAAGTTCTGCTATGTGGCGCGGTA
TTATCCCGTATTGACGCCGGGCAAGAGCAACTCGGTCGCCGCATACACTATTCTCAGAATGACTTGGTTG
AGTACTCACCAGTCACAGAAAAGCATCTTACGGATGGCATGACAGTAAGAGAATTATGCAGTGCTGCCAT
AACCATGAGTGATAACACTGCGGCCAACTTACTTCTGACAACGATCGGAGGACCGAAGGAGCTAACCGCT
TTTTTGCACAACATGGGGGATCATGTAACTCGCCTTGATCGTTGGGAACCGGAGCTGAATGAAGCCATAC
CAAACGACGAGCGTGACACCACGATGCCTGTAGCAATGGCAACAACGTTGCGCAAACTATTAACTGGCGA
ACTACTTACTCTAGCTTCCCGGCAACAATTAATAGACTGGATGGAGGCGGATAAAGTTGCAGGACCACTT
CTGCGCTCGGCCCTTCCGGCTGGCTGGTTTATTGCTGATAAATCTGGAGCCGGTGAGCGTGGGTCTCGCG
GTATCATTGCAGCACTGGGGCCAGATGGTAAGCCCTCCCGTATCGTAGTTATCTACACGACGGGGAGTCA
GGCAACTATGGATGAACGAAATAGACAGATCGCTGAGATAGGTGCCTCACTGATTAAGCATTGGTAACTG
TCAGACCAAGTTTACTCATATATACTTTAGATTGATTTAAAACTTCATTTTTAATTTAAAAGGATCTAGG
TGAAGATCCTTTTTGATAATCTCATGACCAAAATCCCTTAACGTGAGTTTTCGTTCCACTGAGCGTCAGA
CCCCGTAGAAAAGATCAAAGGATCTTCTTGAGATCCTTTTTTTCTGCGCGTAATCTGCTGCTTGCAAACA
AAAAAACCACCGCTACCAGCGGTGGTTTGTTTGCCGGATCAAGAGCTACCAACTCTTTTTCCGAAGGTAA
CTGGCTTCAGCAGAGCGCAGATACCAAATACTGTTCTTCTAGTGTAGCCGTAGTTAGGCCACCACTTCAA
GAACTCTGTAGCACCGCCTACATACCTCGCTCTGCTAATCCTGTTACCAGTGGCTGCTGCCAGTGGCGAT
AAGTCGTGTCTTACCGGGTTGGACTCAAGACGATAGTTACCGGATAAGGCGCAGCGGTCGGGCTGAACGG
GGGGTTCGTGCACACAGCCCAGCTTGGAGCGAACGACCTACACCGAACTGAGATACCTACAGCGTGAGCT
ATGAGAAAGCGCCACGCTTCCCGAAGGGAGAAAGGCGGACAGGTATCCGGTAAGCGGCAGGGTCGGAACA
GGAGAGCGCACGAGGGAGCTTCCAGGGGGAAACGCCTGGTATCTTTATAGTCCTGTCGGGTTTCGCCACC
TCTGACTTGAGCGTCGATTTTTGTGATGCTCGTCAGGGGGGCGGAGCCTATGGAAAAACGCCAGCAACGC
GGCCTTTTTACGGTTCCTGGCCTTTTGCTGGCCTTTTGCTCACATGTTCTTTCCTGCGTTATCCCCTGAT
TCTGTGGATAACCGTATTACCGCCTTTGAGTGAGCTGATACCGCTCGCCGCAGCCGAACGACCGAGCGCA
GCGAGTCAGTGAGCGAGGAAGCGGAAGAGCGCCCAATACGCAAACCGCCTCTCCCCGCGCGTTGGCCGAT
TCATTAATGCAGCTGGCACGACAGGTTTCCCGACTGGAAAGCGGGCAGTGAGCGCAACGCAATTAATGTG
AGTTAGCTCACTCATTAGGCACCCCAGGCTTTACACTTTATGCTTCCGGCTCGTATGTTGTGTGGAATTG
TGAGCGGATAACAATTTCACACAGGAAACAGCTATGACCATGATTACGCCAAGCGCGCAATTAACCCTCA
CTAAAGGGAACAAAAGCTGGAGCTGCAAGC
Features (pLannotate 1.2.2; 31 found; start..end, strand, type, name):
      5..231     +  promoter       RSV promoter: Rous sarcoma virus enhancer/promoter
    232..412     +  LTR            5' LTR (truncated): truncated 5' long terminal repeat (LTR) from HIV-1
    459..584     +  misc_feature   HIV-1 Ψ: packaging signal of human immunodeficiency virus type 1
    568..931     +  CDS            HIV-1 gag (fragment): gag protein from human immunodeficiency virus 1; gag
   1077..1310    +  misc_feature   RRE: The Rev response element (RRE) of HIV-1 allows for Rev-dependent mRNA export from the nucleus to the cytoplasm.
   1687..1713    +  CDS            Rev (fragment): human immunodeficiency virus 1 (HIV-1) Rev protein; rev; enhances nuclear export of unspliced and incompletely spliced viral mRNAs
   1720..1743    +  promoter       SV40 promoter (fragment): SV40 early promoter
   1744..1815    +  promoter       SV40 promoter (fragment): SV40 enhancer and early promoter
   1839..1974    +  rep_origin     SV40 ori: SV40 origin of replication
   2020..2616    +  CDS            PuroR (fragment): puromycin N-acetyltransferase; pac from Streptomyces; confers resistance to puromycin
   2665..2782    +  misc_feature   cPPT/CTS: central polypurine tract and central termination sequence of HIV-1
   2847..2913    +  CDS            small t antigen (fragment): SV40 (simian virus 40) small t antigen
   2920..4098    +  promoter       EF-1α promoter: strong constitutive promoter for human elongation factor EF-1α
   4115..5878    +  CDS            TCF7L1: TF7L1_HUMAN - Also known as TCF3. Experimental evidence at transcript level: Swiss-Prot protein existence level 2. Participates in the Wnt signaling pathway. Binds to DNA and acts as a repressor in the absence of CTNNB1, and as an activator in its presence. Necessary for the terminal differentiation of epidermal cells, the formation of keratohyalin granules and the development of the barrier function of the epidermis (By similarity). Down-regulates NQO1, leading to increased mitomycin c resistance. From Homo sapiens (Human).
   5894..5947    +  promoter       U6 promoter (fragment): RNA polymerase III promoter for human U6 snRNA
   5989..6577    +  misc_feature   WPRE: woodchuck hepatitis virus posttranscriptional regulatory element
   6628..6647    +  misc_feature   cPPT/CTS (fragment): central polypurine tract and central termination sequence of HIV-1
   6649..6882    +  LTR            3' LTR (ΔU3): self-inactivating 3' long terminal repeat (LTR) from HIV-1
   6960..7081    +  polyA_signal   SV40 poly(A) signal: SV40 polyadenylation signal
   7121..7256    +  rep_origin     SV40 ori: SV40 origin of replication
   7277..7295    -  promoter       T7 promoter: promoter for bacteriophage T7 RNA polymerase
   7303..7458    +  CDS            lacZα (fragment): LacZα fragment of β-galactosidase; lacZ fragment
   7463..7891    +  rep_origin     f1 ori (sequence partly withheld): f1 bacteriophage origin of replication; arrow indicates direction of (+) strand synthesis
   7944..8048    +  promoter       AmpR promoter: bla
   8049..8909    +  CDS            AmpR: β-lactamase; bla; confers resistance to ampicillin, carbenicillin, and related antibiotics
   9080..9668    +  rep_origin     ori: high-copy-number ColE1/pMB1/pBR322/pUC origin of replication
   9851..9943    +  CDS            lacI (fragment): lac repressor; lacI; The lac repressor binds to the lac operator to inhibit transcription in E. coli. This inhibition can be relieved by adding lactose or isopropyl-β-D-thiogalactopyranoside (IPTG).
   9956..9977    +  protein_bind   CAP binding site: CAP binding activates transcription in the presence of cAMP. E. coli catabolite activator protein
   9992..10022   +  promoter       lac promoter: promoter for the E. coli lac operon
  10030..10046   +  protein_bind   lac operator: The lac repressor binds to the lac operator to inhibit transcription in E. coli. This inhibition can be relieved by adding lactose or isopropyl-β-D-thiogalactopyranoside (IPTG). lac repressor encoded by lacI
  10091..10109   +  promoter       T3 promoter: promoter for bacteriophage T3 RNA polymerase
