[The description below was written by a language model from this plasmid's Addgene catalogue record and pLannotate feature annotations shown in this document.]
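Description:
TFORF1901 is a lentiviral mammalian expression plasmid built on the pLX_TRC317 backbone and carrying the human TCF7L1 open reading frame (also known as TCF3), a Wnt-pathway transcription factor that acts as a repressor in the absence of β-catenin and as an activator in its presence. It belongs to a barcoded transcription factor ORF collection in which each clone carries a unique 24-bp barcode so that the overexpressed factor can be identified in pooled screens. The barcode is not annotated as a separate feature in the table. In bacteria the roughly 10.1 kb plasmid replicates from a high-copy ColE1/pUC origin and is selected with ampicillin through the bla gene. An f1 origin and remnants of a lacZα/lac promoter region flanked by T7 and T3 promoters are also present in the backbone. The depositor notes that the plasmid can recombine.

The viral cassette has a third-generation, self-inactivating layout. An RSV promoter drives a truncated HIV-1 5' LTR, followed by the Ψ packaging signal with a gag fragment, the RRE for Rev-dependent nuclear export, and a cPPT/CTS element. The cassette ends in a ΔU3 3' LTR and an SV40 polyadenylation signal. Within the proviral region, an SV40 early promoter/origin drives puromycin N-acetyltransferase for selection of transduced cells. Downstream of this, the strong constitutive EF-1α promoter drives the synthesized TCF7L1 ORF. A WPRE after the ORF enhances transcript stability and expression. The short U6 promoter fragment annotated between the ORF and the WPRE is only a partial match, and no function is recorded for it. The construct is intended for packaging into lentivirus and stable overexpression of TCF7L1 in mammalian cells, for example in directed-differentiation screens.
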