Addgene plasmid #143166: TFORF1901
Purpose: Lentiviral vector for overexpressing transcription factor ORFs with unique 24-bp barcodes. Barcodes facilitate identification of transcription factors in pooled screens.
Depositing lab: Feng Zhang. Depositing organization: Broad Institute. Publication: A transcription factor atlas of directed differentiation. Joung J, Ma S, Tay T, Geiger-Schuller KR, Kirchgatterer PC, Verdine VK, Guo B, Arias-Garcia MA, Allen WE, Singh A, Kuksenko O, Abudayyeh OO, Gootenberg JS, Fu Z, Macrae RK, Buenrostro JD, Regev A, Zhang F. Cell. 2023 Jan 5;186(1):209-229.e26. doi: 10.1016/j.cell.2022.11.026. PubMed 36608654.
Backbone
  Vector backbone: pLX_TRC317
  Backbone manufacturer: Broad Institute Genetic Perturbation Platform
  Backbone size w/o insert (bp): 8264
  Vector type: Mammalian Expression, Lentiviral
  Selectable markers: Puromycin
Growth in bacteria
  Bacterial resistance: Ampicillin, 100 μg/mL
  Growth temperature: 37°C
  Growth strain: NEB Stable
  Copy number: High Copy
Gene/Insert
  Gene/Insert name: TCF7L1
  Species: H. sapiens (human)
  Insert size (bp): 1868
  Entrez Gene: TCF7L1 (a.k.a. TCF-3, TCF3)
  Promoter: EF1a
  Cloning method: Unknown
  Sequencing primers: 5′ GGGTGGAGACTGAAGTTAGGCCAG; 3′ CACATAGCGTAAAAGGAGCAACATAG
Terms and licenses: Academic/Nonprofit Terms; Industry Terms: Not Available to Industry
Depositor comments: NM_031283,ENST00000282111 . The transcription factor ORF portion of this plasmid was synthesized by Genewiz. Please test multiple small colonies in case of plasmid recombination. To make this collection available in a timely manner, a portion of this collection was not fully sequenced by Addgene. If an Addgene verified full plasmid sequence is not available, please contact us prior to placing an order to request the full sequence.
How to cite: TFORF1901 was a gift from Feng Zhang (Addgene plasmid # 143166 ; http://n2t.net/addgene:143166 ; RRID:Addgene_143166)
