>Addgene plasmid #143166 | TFORF1901 | depositor partial sequence | sequence record 281636 | Insert
ACCGCCACCATGCCCCAGCTCGGCGGCGGGGGCGGCGGCGGCGGCGGCGGCAGCGGGGGAGGCGGCGGCT
CCAGCGCCGGGGCGGCCGGCGGAGGGGACGACCTCGGGGCGAACGACGAGCTGATCCCCTTCCAGGACGA
GGGGGGCGAGGAGCAGGAGCCGAGCAGCGATAGCGCCTCGGCGCAGCGGGACCTAGACGAGGTCAAGTCG
TCCCTGGTCAACGAGTCGGAGAACCAGAGCAGCAGCTCGGACTCGGAGGCGGAGAGGCGCCCGCAGCCCG
TCCGGGACACTTTCCAGAAGCCGCGGGACTATTTCGCCGAAGTGAGAAGGCCTCAGGACAGCGCGTTCTT
TAAAGGACCCCCGTACCCTGGGTACCCCTTCCTGATGATCCCGGACCTGAGCAGCCCGTACCTCTCCAAC
GGACCCCTGTCTCCCGGAGGAGCGCGCACCTACCTGCAGATGAAATGGCCCCTCCTCGATGTCCCCTCCA
GCGCCACAGTCAAGGACACGAGGTCACCATCTCCAGCACACTTGTCTAATAAAGTTCCTGTCGTTCAGCA
CCCGCATCACATGCATCCGCTGACTCCCCTCATCACCTACAGCAATGACCACTTCTCCCCCGGCTCCCCT
CCCACCCACCTCTCCCCAGAGATCGATCCAAAGACAGGAATCCCCCGGCCCCCTCACCCATCCGAGCTGT
CACCGTATTACCCACTCTCTCCCGGAGCTGTCGGACAAATCCCCCACCCCCTCGGCTGGCTCGTCCCACA
GCAAGGCCAGCCCATGTACTCCCTTCCTCCCGGTGGCTTCCGGCACCCTTACCCCGCCCTCGCCATGAAC
GCCTCGATGTCCAGCCTGGTCTCCAGTCGGTTCTCTCCTCACATGGTGGCTCCTGCCCACCCTGGCCTGC
CCACCTCAGGGATCCCCCACCCTGCCATCGTCTCCCCCATCGTCAAGCAGGAACCGGCACCCCCCAGCCT
GAGCCCTGCAGTGAGCGTGAAATCACCAGTCACCGTGAAAAAGGAGGAGGAAAAGAAGCCCCACGTGAAG
AAGCCTCTGAATGCCTTCATGTTGTATATGAAGGAGATGAGGGCCAAGGTGGTGGCTGAGTGCACCCTGA
AGGAAAGTGCAGCCATTAACCAGATCCTTGGAAGAAAGTGGCACAACCTGTCTCGAGAAGAACAGGCCAA
GTACTACGAGCTGGCCCGGAAGGAGCGGCAGCTTCACTCGCAGCTCTACCCAACCTGGTCAGCCCGGGAC
AACTATGGTAAGAAAAAGAAGAGGAAGAGAGAAAAGCAGCTGTCCCAGACACAGTCACAGCAGCAAGTCC
AGGAGGCAGAGGGTGCCCTGGCCTCCAAGAGCAAGAAGCCATGTGTTCAGTACCTGCCCCCCGAGAAGCC
CTGTGACAGCCCTGCCTCCTCCCACGGGAGCATGCTGGACTCCCCGGCCACTCCCTCTGCAGCTTTGGCC
TCACCAGCTGCCCCTGCTGCCACCCATTCGGAGCAAGCCCAGCCCCTCTCCCTCACCACCAAACCAGAAA
CCCGGGCCCAGCTGGCTCTCCACTCTGCCGCCTTCCTGTCGGCTAAGGCTGCAGCCTCCTCCTCTGGGCA
GATGGGCAGCCAGCCTCCCCTCCTGTCCCGGCCCCTCCCCCTTGGGTCCATGCCCACAGCTCTGCTGGCC
TCTCCCCCGTCCTTCCCCGCCACGCTCCATGCCCACCAGGCCCTCCCGGTGCTACAGGCCCAGCCTCTTT
CCCTGGTCACCAAGTCTGCCCACTAGTAATGAACTAGTCCGTAACTTGAAAGTATTTCGATTTCTTGGCT
TTATATATCTTGTGGAAAGGACGATTATAACGTACGTCTATGTGTTCG
