>Addgene plasmid #143166 | TFORF1901 | depositor partial sequence | sequence record 281637 | Barcode
TTATAACGTACGTCTATGTGTTCG
